>Addgene plasmid #39061 | PKMYT1 | depositor partial sequence | sequence record 49119 | PKMYT1 sequence 961 bps
ATGCACCATCATCATCATCATTCTTCTGGTGTAGATCTGGGTACCGAGAACCTGTACTTCCAATCCATGC
ACCAGTTGCAACCTCGTCGTGTTTCTTTTCGCGGCGAGGCTTCAGAAACCTTGCAGAGCCCAGGTTATGA
TCCGTCCCGCCCAGAAAGTTTCTTTCAACAGTCGTTCCAACGCCTCAGCCGTCTGGGACATGGTTCTTAC
GGCGAAGTATTCAAAGTACGCTCCAAAGAGGACGGCCGTTTGTATGCGGTGAAACGCTCAATGAGTCCGT
TTCGTGGCCCCAAAGATCGCGCCCGTAAGCTGGCGGAAGTTGGCTCTCACGAGAAAGTCGGCCAGCATCC
GTGTTGCGTACGCCTGGAGCAAGCCTGGGAAGAAGGCGGTATTCTGTACCTGCAGACAGAGCTGTGCGGC
CCTTCACTGCAACAGCACTGTGAGGCGTGGGGTGCAAGTTTGCCAGAAGCTCAAGTGTGGGGTTATCTGC
GTGACACCTTGCTGGCCTTGGCACATCTGCATTCGCAGGGTTTGGTTCACCTGGATGTCAAGCCCGCCAA
CATCTTCCTGGGCCCTCGTGGTCGTTGTAAACTGGGCGATTTTGGCCTGTTGGTGGAGTTGGGCACTGCG
GGTGCTGGTGAAGTACAAGAAGGCGATCCGCGTTACATGGCACCAGAATTGCTGCAGGGCTCTTATGGTA
CAGCCGCGGATGTTTTCAGCCTGGGCTTGACTATTCTGGAGGTAGCTTGCAATATGGAGCTGCCCCACGG
CGGCGAAGGTTGGCAACAGTTGCGCCAAGGTTACCTGCCCCCTGAGTTTACCGCCGGTTTGTCATCCGAG
TTGCGCAGTGTACTGGTCATGATGCTGGAGCCCGATCCGAAACTGCGCGCAACAGCTGAAGCATTGCTGG
CTTTGCCCGTTTTGCGCCAACCATGACAGTAAAGGTGGATACGGATCCGAA
