>Addgene plasmid #39061 | PKMYT1 | addgene partial sequence | sequence record 53249 | T7 5'-TAATACGACTCACTATAGGG-3'
GAGATATACATATGCACCATCATCATCATCATTCTTCTGGTGTAGATCTGGGTACCGAGAACCTGTACTT
CCAATCCATGCACCAGTTGCAACCTCGTCGTGTTTCTTTTCGCGGCGAGGCTTCAGAAACCTTGCAGAGC
CCAGGTTATGATCCGTCCCGCCCAGAAAGTTTCTTTCAACAGTCGTTCCAACGCCTCAGCCGTCTGGGAC
ATGGTTCTTACGGCGAAGTATTCAAAGTACGCTCCAAAGAGGACGGCCGTTTGTATGCGGTGAAACGCTC
AATGAGTCCGTTTCGTGGCCCCAAAGATCGCGCCCGTAAGCTGGCGGAAGTTGGCTCTCACGAGAAAGTC
GGCCAGCATCCGTGTTGCGTACGCCTGGAGCAAGCCTGGGAAGAAGGCGGTATTCTGTACCTGCAGACAG
AGCTGTGCGGCCCTTCACTGCAACAGCACTGTGAGGCGTGGGGTGCAAGTTTGCCAGAAGCTCAAGTGTG
GGGTTATCTGCGTGACACCTTGCTGGCCTTGGCACATCTGCATTCGCAGGGTTTGGTTCACCTGGATGTC
AAGCCCGCCAACATCTTCCTGGGCCCTCGTGGTCGTTGTAAACTGGGCGATTTTGGCCTGTTGGTGGAGT
TGGGCACTGCGGGTGCTGGTGAAGTACAAGAAGGCGATCCGCGTTACATGGCACCAGAATTGCTGCAGGG
CTCTTATGGTACAGCCGCGGATGTTTTCAGCCTGGGCTTGACTATTCTGGAGGTAGCTTGCAATATGGAG
CTGCCCCACGGCGGCGAAGGTTGGCAACAGTTGCGCCAAGGTTACCTGCCCCCTGAGTTTACCGCCGGTT
TGTCATCCGAGTTGCGCAGTGTACTGGTCATGATGCTGGAGCCCGATCCGAAACTGCGCGCAACAGCTGA
AGCATTGCTGGCTTTGCCCGTTTTGCGCCAACC
