>Addgene plasmid #39061 | PKMYT1 | addgene partial sequence | sequence record 53344 | T7_term
GTGCTTCGAGTGCGGCTGCAAGCTTGTCGACGGAGCTCGAATTCGGATCCGTATCCACCTTTACTGTCAT
GGTTGGCGCAAAACGGGCAAAGCCAGCAATGCTTCAGCTGTTGCGCGCAGTTTCGGATCGGGCTCCAGCA
TCATGACCAGTACACTGCGCAACTCGGATGACAAACCGGCGGTAAACTCAGGGGGCAGGTAACCTTGGCG
CAACTGTTGCCAACCTTCGCCGCCGTGGGGCAGCTCCATATTGCAAGCTACCTCCAGAATAGTCAAGCCC
AGGCTGAAAACATCCGCGGCTGTACCATAAGAGCCCTGCAGCAATTCTGGTGCCATGTAACGCGGATCGC
CTTCTTGTACTTCACCAGCACCCGCAGTGCCCAACTCCACCAACAGGCCAAAATCGCCCAGTTTACAACG
ACCACGAGGGCCCAGGAAGATGTTGGCGGGCTTGACATCCAGGTGAACCAAACCCTGCGAATGCAGATGT
GCCAAGGCCAGCAAGGTGTCACGCAGATAACCCCACACTTGAGCTTCTGGCAAACTTGCACCCCACGCCT
CACAGTGCTGTTGCAGTGAAGGGCCGCACAGCTCTGTCTGCAGGTACAGAATACCGCCTTCTTCCCAGGC
TTGCTCCAGGCGTACGCAACACGGATGCTGGCCGACTTTCTCGTGAGAGCCAACTTCCGCCAGCTTAC
