[The description below was written by a language model from this plasmid's Addgene catalogue record.]
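Description:
PKMYT1 is a bacterial expression plasmid built on the pNIC28-Bsa4 backbone from the SGC, made to produce a fragment of the human protein kinase Myt1 (isoform 1) in E. coli for structure determination. It is maintained under kanamycin selection and is recorded as low copy. The record does not name the origin of replication or list the promoter. However, the sequencing primers given are T7 forward and T7 terminator, which implies that the insert lies between T7 promoter and terminator elements, the usual layout for T7 RNA polymerase-driven expression in a suitable host strain.

The insert is about 961 bp of codon-optimized human PKMYT1 sequence, introduced by ligation-independent cloning. The record warns that it may not be the full open reading frame. That caution, together with the short insert length and the link to a deposited crystal structure, suggests a truncated construct designed for crystallization rather than the whole protein, although the exact boundaries are not stated. The protein carries an N-terminal His tag followed by a TEV protease site, so it can be captured by immobilized metal affinity chromatography and the tag then cleaved off to leave near-native protein.

Myt1 is a Wee1-family kinase that inhibits Cdk1 by phosphorylation and so restrains entry into mitosis. The construct is suited to recombinant production of the protein for crystallography, and plausibly for related biochemical or ligand-binding work. No feature table was supplied, so finer details of the vector cannot be confirmed from the record.
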