Addgene plasmid #39061: PKMYT1
Purpose: Bacterial expression for structure determination; may not be full ORF
Depositing lab: Nicola Burgess-Brown. Depositing organization: University of Oxford.
Backbone
  Vector backbone: pNIC28-Bsa4
  Backbone manufacturer: SGC
  Vector type: Bacterial Expression
Growth in bacteria
  Bacterial resistance: Kanamycin, 50 μg/mL
  Growth temperature: 37°C
  Growth strain: Mach1
  Copy number: Low Copy
Gene/Insert
  Gene/Insert name: PKMYT1 (alt names: protein kinase Myt1 [isoform 1]; PDB:3P1A)
  Species: H. sapiens (human)
  Insert size (bp): 961
  Mutation: codon-optimized
  Entrez Gene: PKMYT1 (a.k.a. MYT1, PPP1R126)
  Tag / fusion protein: His Tev (N terminal on insert)
  Cloning method: Ligation Independent Cloning
  Sequencing primers: 5′ T7; 3′ T7-term
Terms and licenses: Academic/Nonprofit Terms; Industry Terms: Not Available to Industry
How to cite: PKMYT1 was a gift from Nicola Burgess-Brown (Addgene plasmid # 39061 ; http://n2t.net/addgene:39061 ; RRID:Addgene_39061)
